>Addgene plasmid #40405 | pBACgus N-His/GST/LRRK2 1867-2161 | depositor full sequence | sequence record 52082 | pBACgus N-His/GST/LRRK2 1867-2161 sequence 9082 bps
GGAACGGCTCCGCCCACTATTAATGAAATTAAAAATTCCAATTTTAAAAAACGCAGCAAGAGAAACATTT
GTATGAAAGAATGCGTAGAAGGAAAGAAAAATGTCGTCGACATGCTGAACAACAAGATTAATATGCCTCC
GTGTATAAAAAAAATATTGAACGATTTGAAAGAAAACAATGTACCGCGCGGCGGTATGTACAGGAAGAGG
TTTATACTAAACTGTTACATTGCAAACGTGGTTTCGTGTGCCAAGTGTGAAAACCGATGTTTAATCAAGG
CTCTGACGCATTTCTACAACCACGACTCCAAGTGTGTGGGTGAAGTCATGCATCTTTTAATCAAATCCCA
AGATGTGTATAAACCACCAAACTGCCAAAAAATGAAAACTGTCGACAAGCTCTGTCCGTTTGCTGGCAAC
TGCAAGGGTCTCAATCCTATTTGTAATTATTGAATAATAAAACAATTATAAATGCTAAATTTGTTTTTTA
TTAACGATACAAACCAAACGCAACAAGAACATTTGTAGTATTATCTATAATTGAAAACGCGTAGTTATAA
TCGCTGAGGTAATATTTAAAATCATTTTCAAATGATTCACAGTTAATTTGCGACAATATAATTTTATTTT
CACATAAACTAGACGCCTTGTCGTCTTCTTCTTCGTATTCCTTCTCTTTTTCATTTTTCTCTTCATAAAA
ATTAACATAGTTATTATCGTATCCATATATGTATCTATCGTATAGAGTAAATTTTTTGTTGTCATAAATA
TATATGTCTTTTTTAATGGGGTGTATAGTACCGCTGCGCATAGTTTTTCTGTAATTTACAACAGTGCTAT
TTTCTGGTAGTTCTTCGGAGTGTGTTGCTTTAATTATTAAATTTATATAATCAATGAATTTGGGATCGTC
GGTTTTGTACAATATGTTGCCGGCATAGTACGCAGCTTCTTCTAGTTCAATTACACCATTTTTTAGCAGC
ACCGGATTAACATAACTTTCCAAAATGTTGTACGAACCGTTAAACAAAAACAGTTCACCTCCCTTTTCTA
TACTATTGTCTGCGAGCAGTTGTTTGTTGTTAAAAATAACAGCCATTGTAATGAGACGCACAAACTAATA
TCACAAACTGGAAATGTCTATCAATATATAGTTGCTGATCAGATCCTCATTGTTTGCCTCCCTGCTGCGG
TTTTTCACCGAAGTTCATGCCAGTCCAGCGTTTTTGCAGCAGAAAAGCCGCCGACTTCGGTTTGCGGTCG
CGAGTGAAGATCCCTTTCTTGTTACCGCCAACGCGCAATATGCCTTGCGAGGTCGCAAAATCGGCGAAAT
TCCATACCTGTTCACCGACGACGGCGCTGACGCGATCAAAGACGCGGTGATACATATCCAGCCATGCACA
CTGATACTCTTCACTCCACATGTCGGTGTACATTGAGTGCAGCCCGGCTAACGTATCCACGCCGTATTCG
GTGATGATAATCGGCTGATGCAGTTTCTCCTGCCAGGCCAGAAGTTCTTTTTCCAGTACCTTCTCTGCCG
TTTCCAAATCGCCGCTTTGGACATACCATCCGTAATAACGGTTCAGGCACAGCACATCAAAGAGATCGCT
GATGGTATCGGTGTGAGCGTCGCAGAACATTACATTGACGCAGGTGATCGGACGCGTCGGGTCGAGTTTA
CGCGTTGCTTCCGCCAGTGGCGCGAAATATTCCCGTGCACCTTGCGGACGGGTATCCGGTTCGTTGGCAA
TACTCCACATCACCACGCTTGGGTGGTTTTTGTCACGCGCTATCAGCTCTTTAATCGCCTGTAAGTGCGC
TTGCTGAGTTTCCCCGTTGACTGCCTCTTCGCTGTACAGTTCTTTCGGCTTGTTGCCCGCTTCGAAACCA
ATGCCTAAAGAGAGCGAAAAGCCGACAGCAGCAGTTTCATCAATCACCACGATGCCATGTTCATCTGCCC
AGTCGAGCATCTCTTCAGCGTAAGGGTAATGCGAGGTACGGTAGGAGTTGGCCCCAATCCAGTCCATTAA
TGCGTGGTCGTGCACCATCAGCACGTTATCGAATCCTTTGCCACGTAAGTCCGCATCTTCATGACGACCA
AAGCCAGTAAAGTAGAACGGTTTGTGGTTAATCAGGAACTGTTGGCCCTTCACTGCCACTGACCGGATGC
CGACGCGAAGCGGGTAGATATCACACTCTGTCTGGCTTTTGGCTGTGACGCACAGTTCATAGAGATAACC
TTCACCCGGTTGCCAGAGGTGCGGATTCACCACTTGCAAAGTCCCGCTAGTGCCTTGTCCAGTTGCAACC
ACCTGTTGATCCGCATCACGCAGTTCAACGCTGACATCACCATTGGCCACCACCTGCCAGTCAACAGACG
CGTGGTTACAGTCTTGCGCGACATGCGTCACCACGGTGATATCGTCCACCCAGGTGTTCGGCGTGGTGTA
GAGCATTACGCTGCGATGGATTCCGGCATAGTTAAAGAAATCATGGAAGTAAGACTGCTTTTTCTTGCCG
TTTTCGTCGGTAATCACCATTCCCGGCGGGATAGTCTGCCAGTTCAGTTCGTTGTTCACACAAACGGTGA
TACGTACACTTTTCCCGGCAATAACATACGGCGTGACATCGGCTTCAAATGGCGTATAGCCGCCCTGATG
CTCCATCACTTCCTGATTATTGACCCACACTTTGCCGTAATGAGTGACCGCATCGAAACGCAGCACGATA
CGCTGGCCTGCCCAACCTTTCGGTATAAAGACTTCGCGCTGATACCAGACGTTGCCCGCATAATTACGAA
TATCTGCATCGGCGAACTGATCGTTAAAACTGCCTGGCACAGCAATTGCCCGGCTTTCTTGTAACGCGCT
TTCCCACCAACGCTGATCAATTCCACAGTTTTCGCGATCCAGACTGAATGCCCACAGGCCGTCGAGTTTT
TTGATTTCACGGGTTGGGGTTTCTACAGGACGGACCATATTTATAGGTGTAATTTATGTAGCTGTAATTT
TTACCTTATTAATATTTTTTACGCTTTGCATTCGACGACTGAACTCCCAAATATATGTTTAACTCGTCTT
GGTCGTTTGAATTTTTGTTGCTGTGTTTCCTAATATTTTCCATCACCTTAAATATGTTATTGTAATCCTC
AATGTTGAACTTGCAATTGGACACGGCATAGTTTTCCATAGTCGTGTAAAACATGGTATTGGCTGCATTG
TAATACATCCGACTGAGCGGGTACGGATCTATGTGTTTGAGCAGCCTGTTCAAAAACTCTGCATCGTCGC
AAAACGGAATTTCGTCGACAGATCTGATCATGGAGATAATTAAAATGATAACCATCTCGCAAATAAATAA
GTATTTTACTGTTTTCGTAACAGTTTTGTAATAAAAAAACCTATAAATATAGGATCTATGCACCACCATC
ACCACCATCACCACGAGAACCTTTATTTCCAAGGATCAATGGCACCGATCCTGGGGTATTGGAAGATCAA
GGGCCTAGTGCAGCCCACTCGTCTGCTCCTGGAGTACCTAGAAGAGAAGTATGAGGAGCACCTTTATGAG
CGGGACGAGGGTGACAAGTGGCGCAATAAGAAATTCGAGCTAGGCTTGGAATTCCCCAATCTGCCTTATT
ACATCGATGGCGACGTTAAGTTGACTCAGTCCATGGCCATCATCCGCTACATCGCCGACAAGCACAATAT
GCTAGGCGGGTGCCCGAAGGAGCGAGCTGAGATCTCTATGTTGGAAGGGGCCGTGCTGGATATCCGCTAC
GGCGTGAGCCGCATTGCATACTCAAAGGATTTCGAGACCCTCAAGGTTGACTTCCTGTCAAAGCTGCCTG
AAATGCTAAAGATGTTCGAAGACCGTCTCTGTCATAAGACCTACCTGAACGGGGACCACGTGACACACCC
GGACTTTATGTTGTATGACGCTCTGGACGTCGTGCTTTATATGGACCCTATGTGCCTGGACGCTTTTCCC
AAACTAGTGTGTTTCAAGAAACGTATCGAAGCTATCCCTCAGATTGATAAGTACCTGAAGTCCTCAAAGT
ACATCGCCTGGCCCCTTCAAGGTTGGCAAGCCACATTTGGCGGTGGCGACCATCCTCCCAAGTCAGACCT
AGTGCCTAGGCACAACCAGACCAGCCTATATAAGAAAGCCGGGTCAGCTGCCGCTGTGCTGGAGGAGAAC
CTGTATTTCCAGGGCGGATCCAACATCATGCTCAACAACGATGAGCTCGAATTTGAACAAGCTCCAGAAT
TCCTGCTCGGCGACGGCTCTTTCGGCTCCGTATACCGTGCTGCTTATGAAGGCGAAGAAGTCGCCGTAAA
GATCTTCAACAAGCACACCTCGCTCCGTCTGCTCCGTCAGGAACTGGTCGTTCTGTGTCATCTGCACCAT
CCGAGCCTCATCTCCCTGCTGGCCGCTGGCATCCGTCCTCGTATGCTGGTGATGGAGCTGGCATCCAAGG
GCTCTCTCGACCGCCTGCTGCAGCAGGACAAGGCTTCTCTGACCCGTACTCTGCAGCATCGTATCGCTCT
GCATGTAGCTGACGGCCTGCGTTATCTTCATTCTGCAATGATCATTTATCGCGACCTGAAACCTCATAAT
GTACTGCTGTTTACTCTGTACCCGAACGCTGCCATCATCGCTAAGATTGCAGACTATGGTATTGCGCAGT
ACTGCTGCCGCATGGGCATTAAAACAAGCGAAGGTACGCCGGGTTTCCGTGCTCCAGAAGTGGCTCGTGG
CAACGTTATTTACAACCAGCAAGCTGACGTTTACTCGTTCGGTCTGCTCCTGTACGATATCCTGACTACC
GGCGGCCGTATCGTAGAAGGTCTGAAGTTCCCTAACGAATTCGACGAACTGGAAATCCAGGGCAAGCTGC
CAGACCCGGTTAAAGAATACGGTTGCGCTCCGTGGCCGATGGTAGAGAAGCTCATCAAACAGTGCCTTAA
AGAAAACCCTCAGGAACGTCCAACCTCTGCTCAAGTGTTCGACATCCTTAACAGCGCTGAACTCGTCTGT
CTGACTCGCCGTATTCTCCTGCCTAAGAATGTTATCGTGGAATGTATGGTTGCTACTCACCATAACTGAT
AAGCTTTAGTAAGCACTCGAGCACCACCACCACCACCACTAACCTAGGTAGCTGAGCGCATGCAAGCTGA
TCCGGGTTATTAGTACATTTATTAAGCGCTAGATTCTGTGCGTTGTTGATTTACAGACAATTGTTGTACG
TATTTTAATAATTCATTAAATTTATAATCTTTAGGGTGGTATGTTAGAGCGAAAATCAAATGATTTTCAG
CGTCTTTATATCTGAATTTAAATATTAAATCCTCAATAGATTTGTAAAATAGGTTTCGATTAGTTTCAAA
CAAGGGTTGTTTTTCCGAACCGATGGCTGGACTATCTAATGGATTTTCGCTCAACGCCACAAAACTTGCC
AAATCTTGTAGCAGCAATCTAGCTTTGTCGATATTCGTTTGTGTTTTGTTTTGTAATAAAGGTTCGACGT
CGTTCAAAATATTATGCGCTTTTGTATTTCTTTCATCACTGTCGTTAGTGTACAATTGACTCGACGTAAA
CACGTTAAATAGAGCTTGGACATATTTAACATCGGGCGTGTTAGCTTTATTAGGCCGATTATCGTCGTCG
TCCCAACCCTCGTCGTTAGAAGTTGCTTCCGAAGACGATTTTGCCATAGCCACACGACGCCTATTAATTG
TGTCGGCTAACACGTCCGCGATCAAATTTGTAGTTGAGCTTTTTGGAATTATTTCTGATTGCGGGCGTTT
TTGGGCGGGTTTCAATCTAACTGTGCCCGATTTTAATTCAGACAACACGTTAGAAAGCGATGGTGCAGGC
GGTGGTAACATTTCAGACGGCAAATCTACTAATGGCGGCGGTGGTGGAGCTGATGATAAATCTACCATCG
GTGGAGGCGCAGGCGGGGCTGGCGGCGGAGGCGGAGGCGGAGGTGGTGGCGGTGATGCAGACGGCGGTTT
AGGCTCAAATGTCTCTTTAGGCAACACAGTCGGCACCTCAACTATTGTACTGGTTTCGGGCGCCGTTTTT
GGTTTGACCGGTCTGAGACGAGTGCGATTTTTTTCGTTTCTAATAGCTTCCAACAATTGTTGTCTGTCGT
CTAAAGGTGCAGCGGGTTGAGGTTCCGTCGGCATTGGTGGAGCGGGCGGCAATTCAGACATCGATGGTGG
TGGTGGTGGTGGAGGCGCTGGAATGTTAGGCACGGGAGAAGGTGGTGGCGGCGGTGCCGCCGGTATAATT
TGTTCTGGTTTAGTTTGTTCGCGCACGATTGTGGGCACCGGCGCAGGCGCCGCTGGCTGCACAACGGAAG
GTCGTCTGCTTCGAGGCAGCGCTTGGGGTGGTGGCAATTCAATATTATAATTGGAATACAAATCGTAAAA
ATCTGCTATAAGCATTGTAATTTCGCTATCGTTTACCGTGCCGATATTTAACAACCGCTCAATGTAAGCA
ATTGTATTGTAAAGAGATTGTCTCAAGCTCGGATCGATCCCGCACGCCGATAACAAGCCTTTTCATTTTT
ACTACAGCATTGTAGTGGCGAGACACTTCGCTGTCGTCGAGGTTTAAACGCTTCCTCGCTCACTGACTCG
CTGCGCTCGGTCGTTCGGCTGCGGCGAGCGGTATCAGCTCACTCAAAGGCGGTAATACGGTTATCCACAG
AATCAGGGGATAACGCAGGAAAGAACATGTGAGCAAAAGGCCAGCAAAAGGCCAGGAACCGTAAAAAGGC
CGCGTTGCTGGCGTTTTTCCATAGGCTCCGCCCCCCTGACGAGCATCACAAAAATCGACGCTCAAGTCAG
AGGTGGCGAAACCCGACAGGACTATAAAGATACCAGGCGTTTCCCCCTGGAAGCTCCCTCGTGCGCTCTC
CTGTTCCGACCCTGCCGCTTACCGGATACCTGTCCGCCTTTCTCCCTTCGGGAAGCGTGGCGCTTTCTCA
TAGCTCACGCTGTAGGTATCTCAGTTCGGTGTAGGTCGTTCGCTCCAAGCTGGGCTGTGTGCACGAACCC
CCCGTTCAGCCCGACCGCTGCGCCTTATCCGGTAACTATCGTCTTGAGTCCAACCCGGTAAGACACGACT
TATCGCCACTGGCAGCAGCCACTGGTAACAGGATTAGCAGAGCGAGGTATGTAGGCGGTGCTACAGAGTT
CTTGAAGTGGTGGCCTAACTACGGCTACACTAGAAGGACAGTATTTGGTATCTGCGCTCTGCTGAAGCCA
GTTACCTTCGGAAAAAGAGTTGGTAGCTCTTGATCCGGCAAACAAACCACCGCTGGTAGCGGTGGTTTTT
TTGTTTGCAAGCAGCAGATTACGCGCAGAAAAAAAGGATCTCAAGAAGATCCTTTGATCTTTTCTACGGG
GTCTGACGCTCAGTGGAACGAAAACTCACGTTAAGGGATTTTGGTCATGAGATTATCAAAAAGGATCTTC
ACCTAGATCCTTTTAAATTAAAAATGAAGTTTTAAATCAATCTAAAGTATATATGAGTAAACTTGGTCTG
ACAGTTACCAATGCTTAATCAGTGAGGCACCTATCTCAGCGATCTGTCTATTTCGTTCATCCATAGTTGC
CTGACTCCCCGTCGTGTAGATAACTACGATACGGGAGGGCTTACCATCTGGCCCCAGTGCTGCAATGATA
CCGCGAGACCCACGCTCACCGGCTCCAGATTTATCAGCAATAAACCAGCCAGCCGGAAGGGCCGAGCGCA
GAAGTGGTCCTGCAACTTTATCCGCCTCCATCCAGTCTATTAATTGTTGCCGGGAAGCTAGAGTAAGTAG
TTCGCCAGTTAATAGTTTGCGCAACGTTGTTGCCATTGCTACAGGCATCGTGGTGTCACGCTCGTCGTTT
GGTATGGCTTCATTCAGCTCCGGTTCCCAACGATCAAGGCGAGTTACATGATCCCCCATGTTGTGCAAAA
AAGCGGTTAGCTCCTTCGGTCCTCCGATCGTTGTCAGAAGTAAGTTGGCCGCAGTGTTATCACTCATGGT
TATGGCAGCACTGCATAATTCTCTTACTGTCATGCCATCCGTAAGATGCTTTTCTGTGACTGGTGAGTAC
TCAACCAAGTCATTCTGAGAATAGTGTATGCGGCGACCGAGTTGCTCTTGCCCGGCGTCAATACGGGATA
ATACCGCGCCACATAGCAGAACTTTAAAAGTGCTCATCATTGGAAAACGTTCTTCGGGGCGAAAACTCTC
AAGGATCTTACCGCTGTTGAGATCCAGTTCGATGTAACCCACTCGTGCACCCAACTGATCTTCAGCATCT
TTTACTTTCACCAGCGTTTCTGGGTGAGCAAAAACAGGAAGGCAAAATGCCGCAAAAAAGGGAATAAGGG
CGACACGGAAATGTTGAATACTCATACTCTTCCTTTTTCAATATTATTGAAGCATTTATCAGGGTTATTG
TCTCATGAGCGGATACATATTTGAATGTATTTAGAAAAATAAACAAATAGGGGTTCCGCGCACATTTCCC
CGAAAAGTGCCACCTG
[124 nt withheld, positions 8557-8680]
C
[91 nt withheld, positions 8682-8772]
A
[49 nt withheld, positions 8774-8822]
CCTTTGACGTTGGAGTCCACGTTCTTT
[37 nt withheld, positions 8850-8886]
ACCCTATCTCGGTCTATTCTTTTGATTTATAAGGGATTTTGCCGATTTCGGCCTATTGGTTAAAAAATGA
GCTGATTTAACAAAAATTTAACGCGAATTTTAACAAAATATTAACGTTTACAATTTCCCATTCGCCATTC
AGGCTGCGCAACTGTTGGGAAGGGCGATCGGTGCGGGCCTCTTCGCTATTACGCCA
Features (pLannotate 1.2.2; 15 found; start..end, strand, type, name):
    329..453     +  CDS            lef2: baculovirus late expression factor 2
    491..1096    +  CDS            ORF603: baculovirus ORF603 protein
   1167..2972    -  CDS            GUS: β-glucuronidase; uidA (or gusA) from E. coli
   2987..3302    -  promoter       p6.9 promoter: Autographa californica p6.9; baculovirus late basic protein promoter
   3317..3408    +  promoter       polyhedrin promoter: polh from Autographa californica; promoter for the baculovirus polyhedrin gene
   3469..4122    +  CDS            GST26_SCHJA: Experimental evidence at protein level: Swiss-Prot protein existence level 1. GST isoenzymes appear to play a central role in the parasite detoxification system. Other functions are also suspected including a role in increasing the solubility of haematin in the parasite gut. From Schistosoma japonicum (Blood fluke).
   4222..5106    +  CDS            LRRK2 (fragment): LRRK2_HUMAN - Also known as PARK8. Experimental evidence at protein level: Swiss-Prot protein existence level 1. Serine/threonine-protein kinase which phosphorylates a broad range of proteins involved in multiple processes such as neuronal plasticity, autophagy, and vesicle trafficking (PubMed:20949042, PubMed:22012985, PubMed:26824392, PubMed:29125462, PubMed:28720718, PubMed:29127255, PubMed:30398148, PubMed:29212815, PubMed:30635421, PubMed:21850687, PubMed:23395371, PubMed:17114044, PubMed:24687852, PubMed:26014385, PubMed:25201882). Is a key regulator of RAB GTPases by regulating the GTP/
   5132..5149    +  CDS            9xHis (fragment): 9xHis affinity tag
   5186..6543    +  misc_recomb    baculovirus recombination region (ORF1629): contains part of ORF1629
   6541..6618    -  CDS            P61 (fragment): P78_NPVAC - Experimental evidence at protein level: Swiss-Prot protein existence level 1. Plays a role in the transport of the nucleocapsids from the cytoplasm toward the host nucleus together with the host actin- polymerizing Arp2/3 complex. From Autographa californica nuclear polyhedrosis virus (AcMNPV).
   6806..7394    -  rep_origin     ori: high-copy-number ColE1/pMB1/pBR322/pUC origin of replication
   7565..8425    -  CDS            AmpR: β-lactamase; bla; confers resistance to ampicillin, carbenicillin, and related antibiotics
   8426..8530    -  promoter       AmpR promoter: bla
   8557..9012    +  rep_origin     f1 ori (sequence partly withheld): f1 bacteriophage origin of replication; arrow indicates direction of (+) strand synthesis
   9017..1       -  CDS            lacZα (fragment) (across the origin): LacZα fragment of β-galactosidase; lacZ fragment
