[The description below was written by a language model from this plasmid's Addgene catalogue record and pLannotate feature annotations shown in this document.]
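Description:
pBACgus N-His/GST/LRRK2 1867-2161 is a baculovirus transfer plasmid built on the Novagen pBACgus N-His/GST backbone, intended for producing a fragment of human LRRK2 in insect cells. In bacteria it is maintained as a high-copy plasmid through a ColE1/pUC-type origin and selected with ampicillin via the β-lactamase gene. An f1 phage origin and a residual lacZα fragment are also present. The expression region is flanked by AcMNPV sequences, lef2/ORF603 on one side and the ORF1629 recombination region on the other. These flanks allow homologous recombination with baculoviral DNA so that the cassette is transferred into the polyhedrin locus of a recombinant virus.

The payload is driven by the very late polyhedrin (polH) promoter and encodes wild-type LRRK2 residues 1867–2161, annotated as an 885 nt fragment, fused downstream of Schistosoma japonicum GST. The catalogue record lists N-terminal His and GST tags, each followed by a TEV site, which would permit affinity purification and subsequent proteolytic removal of the tags. The feature table detects GST but not the N-terminal His tag. It does mark a short His-tag fragment just 3′ of the insert, but the record does not say whether this is in frame and translated or simply leftover backbone sequence. The insert was cloned by restriction enzymes at BamHI and HindIII sites, both destroyed in the process. Oriented divergently from the polH cassette, an E. coli β-glucuronidase (GUS) gene under the baculovirus late p6.9 promoter serves as a reporter that is co-transferred into the virus, allowing recombinants to be identified by GUS activity. The construct is suited to generating purified recombinant LRRK2 fragment, a protein linked to Parkinson's disease (PARK8), for biochemical or structural work, though the record does not state a specific application.
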