Addgene plasmid #40405: pBACgus N-His/GST/LRRK2 1867-2161
Depositing lab: Michael J Fox Foundation MJFF. Depositing organization: Michael J Fox Foundation.
Backbone
  Vector backbone: pBACgus N-His/GST
  Backbone manufacturer: Novagen
  Vector type: Baculovirus
Growth in bacteria
  Bacterial resistance: Ampicillin, 100 μg/mL
  Growth temperature: 37°C
  Growth strain: Top10
  Copy number: High Copy
Gene/Insert
  Gene/Insert name: LRRK2
  Species: H. sapiens (human)
  Mutation: WT aa1867-2161
  Entrez Gene: LRRK2 (a.k.a. AURA17, DARDARIN, PARK8, RIPK7, ROCO2)
  Promoter: polH
  Tag / fusion protein: HisTev (N terminal on insert); GST-Tev (N terminal on insert)
  Cloning method: Restriction Enzyme; 5′ cloning site BamHI (destroyed during cloning); 3′ cloning site HindIII (destroyed during cloning)
  Sequencing primers: 5′ DSP2466For:GAATTTCGTCGACAGATC; 3′ DSP2466Rev:AATAACCCGGATCAGCTT
Terms and licenses: Academic/Nonprofit Terms; Industry Terms
How to cite: pBACgus N-His/GST/LRRK2 1867-2161 was a gift from Michael J Fox Foundation MJFF (Addgene plasmid # 40405 ; http://n2t.net/addgene:40405 ; RRID:Addgene_40405)
