>Addgene plasmid #40405 | pBACgus N-His/GST/LRRK2 1867-2161 | addgene partial sequence | sequence record 53099 | DSP2466Rev 5'-AATAACCCGGATCAGCTT-3'
GGTGGTGGTGGTGCTCGAGTGCTTACTAAAGCTTATCATCAGTTATGGTGAGTAGCAACCATACATTCCA
CGATAACATTCTTAGGCAGGAGAATACGGCGAGTCAGACAGACGAGTTCAGCGCTGTTAAGGATGTCGAA
CACTTGAGCAGAGGTTGGACGTTCCTGAGGGTTTTCTTTAAGGCACTGTTTGATGAGCTTCTCTACCATC
GGCCACGGAGCGCAACCGTATTCTTTAACCGGGTCTGGCAGCTTGCCCTGGATTTCCAGTTCGTCGAATT
CGTTAGGGAACTTCAGACCTTCTACGATACGGCCGCCGGTAGTCAGGATATCGTACAGGAGCAGACCGAA
CGAGTAAACGTCAGCTTGCTGGTTGTAAATAACGTTGCCACGAGCCACTTCTGGAGCACGGAAACCCGGC
GTACCTTCGCTTGTTTTAATGCCCATGCGGCAGCAGTACTGCGCAATACCATAGTCTGCAATCTTAGCGA
TGATGGCAGCGTTCGGGTACAGAGTAAACAGCAGTACATTATGAGGTTTCAGGTCGCGATAAATGATCAT
TGCAGAATGAAGATAACGCAGGCCGTCAGCTACATGCAGAGCGATACGATGCTGCAGAGTACGGGTCAGA
GAAGCCTTGTCCTGCTGCAGCAGGCGGTCGAGAGAGCCCTTGGATGCCAGCTCCATCACCAGCATACGAG
GACGGGATGC
