>Addgene plasmid #40405 | pBACgus N-His/GST/LRRK2 1867-2161 | addgene partial sequence | sequence record 53100 | DSP2466For 5'-GAATTTCGTCGACAGATC-3'
AAATAAGTATTTTACTGTTTTCGTAACAGTTTTGTAATAAAAAAACCTATAAATATAGGATCTATGCACC
ACCATCACCACCATCACCACGAGAACCTTTATTTCCAAGGATCAATGGCACCGATCCTGGGGTATTGGAA
GATCAAGGGCCTAGTGCAGCCCACTCGTCTGCTCCTGGAGTACCTAGAAGAGAAGTATGAGGAGCACCTT
TATGAGCGGGACGAGGGTGACAAGTGGCGCAATAAGAAATTCGAGCTAGGCTTGGAATTCCCCAATCTGC
CTTATTACATCGATGGCGACGTTAAGTTGACTCAGTCCATGGCCATCATCCGCTACATCGCCGACAAGCA
CAATATGCTAGGCGGGTGCCCGAAGGAGCGAGCTGAGATCTCTATGTTGGAAGGGGCCGTGCTGGATATC
CGCTACGGCGTGAGCCGCATTGCATACTCAAAGGATTTCGAGACCCTCAAGGTTGACTTCCTGTCAAAGC
TGCCTGAAATGCTAAAGATGTTCGAAGACCGTCTCTGTCATAAGACCTACCTGAACGGGGACCACGTGAC
ACACCCGGACTTTATGTTGTATGACGCTCTGGACGTCGTGCTTTATATGGACCCTATGTGCCTGGACGCT
TTTCCCAAACTAGTGTGTTTCAAGAAACGTATCGAAGCTATCCCTCAGATTGATAAGTACCTGAAGTCCT
CAAAGTACATCGCCTGGCCCCTTCAAGGTTGGCAAGCCACATTTGGCGGTGGCGACCATCCTCCCAAGTC
